Addgene plasmid #230333: AiP14522 - pAAV-AiE0358h-minBG-SYFP2-P2A-3XFLAG-10aa-H2B-WPRE3-BGHpA (Alias: CN4522)
Purpose: AiE0358h is an enhancer sequence, designed to drive AAV-mediated transgene expression in specific populations of brain cells
Depositing lab: Allen Institute for Brain Science & Boaz Levi. Depositing organization: Allen Institute. Publication: A suite of enhancer AAVs and transgenic mouse lines for genetic access to cortical cell types. Ben-Simon Y, Hooper M, Narayan S, Daigle TL, Dwivedi D, Way SW, Oster A, Stafford DA, Mich JK, Taormina MJ, Martinez RA, Opitz-Araya X, Roth JR, Alexander JR, Allen S, Amster A, Arbuckle J, Ayala A, Baker PM, Bakken TE, Barcelli T, Barta S, Bendrick J, Bertagnolli D, Bielstein C, Bishwakarma P, Bowlus J, Boyer G, Brouner K, Casian B, Casper T, Chakka AB, Chakrabarty R, Chance RK, Chavan S, Clark M, Colbert K, Collman F, Daniel S, Departee M, DiValentin P, Donadio N, Dotson N, Egdorf T, Fliss T, Gabitto M, Garcia J, Gary A, Gasperini M, Gloe J, Goldy J, Gore BB, Graybuck L, Greisman N, Haeseleer F, Halterman C, Haradon Z, Hastings SD, Helback O, Ho W, Hockemeyer D, Huang C, Huff S, Hunker A, Johansen N, Jones D, Juneau Z, Kalmbach B, Kannan M, Khem S, Kussick E, Kutsal R, Larsen R, Lee C, Lee AY, Leibly M, Lenz GH, Li S, Liang E, Lusk N, Madigan Z, Malloy J, Malone J, McCue R, Melchor J, Mollenkopf T, Moosman S, Morin E, Newman D, Ng L, Ngo K, Omstead V, Otto S, Oyama A, Pena N, Pham T, Phillips E, Pom CA, Potekhina L, Ransford S, Ray PL, Rette D, Reynoldson C, Rimorin C, Rocha D, Ruiz A, Sanchez REA, Sawyer L, Sedeno-Cortes A, Sevigny JP, Shapovalova N, Shepard N, Shulga L, Sigler AR, Siverts L, Soliman S, Somasundaram S, Staats B, Stewart K, Szelenyi E, Tieu M, Trader C, Tran A, van Velthoven CTJ, Walker M, Wang Y, Weed N, Wirthlin M, Wood T, Wynalda B, Yao Z, Zhou T, Ariza J, Dee N, Reding M, Ronellenfitch K, Mufti S, Sunkin SM, Smith KA, Esposito L, Waters J, Thyagarajan B, Yao S, Lein ES, Zeng H, Levi BP, Ngai J, Ting JT, Tasic B. Cell. 2025 May 16:S0092-8674(25)00513-6. doi: 10.1016/j.cell.2025.05.002. PubMed 40403729.
Backbone
  Vector backbone: pAAV2
  Vector type: AAV
Growth in bacteria
  Bacterial resistance: Ampicillin, 100 μg/mL
  Growth temperature: 37°C
  Growth strain: NEB Stable
  Copy number: High Copy
Gene/Insert
  Gene/Insert name: SYFP2-P2A-3XFLAG-10aa-H2B
  Species: Synthetic
  Promoter: minBG
  Cloning method: Gibson Cloning
Terms and licenses: Academic/Nonprofit Terms; Industry Terms: Not Available to Industry
How to cite: AiP14522 - pAAV-AiE0358h-minBG-SYFP2-P2A-3XFLAG-10aa-H2B-WPRE3-BGHpA (Alias: CN4522) was a gift from Allen Institute for Brain Science & Boaz Levi (Addgene plasmid # 230333 ; http://n2t.net/addgene:230333 ; RRID:Addgene_230333)
