[The description below was written by a language model from this plasmid's Addgene catalogue record and pLannotate feature annotations shown in this document.]
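Description:
AiP14522 (alias CN4522) is an AAV transfer plasmid on a pAAV2 backbone, built to package an enhancer-driven reporter cassette into recombinant adeno-associated virus for delivery to brain cells. In bacteria it is maintained by a high-copy ColE1/pUC-type origin and selected with ampicillin through the bla gene and its own promoter. An f1 phage origin is also present, along with small remnants of pBR322 bom and rop sequences. The annotation also picks up short coliphage N15 telR/telL telomeric motifs just outside each end of the viral cassette. AAV2 inverted terminal repeats flank the payload and supply the signals for genome replication and encapsidation. The right ITR is annotated intact, while the left one is detected only as short fragments in the sequencing-derived annotation.

Between the ITRs, the AiE0358h enhancer sits upstream of the minimal beta-globin promoter (minBG). Neither element is annotated in the feature table, but they presumably occupy the unannotated stretch preceding the coding region. The minimal promoter has little activity of its own, so expression depends on the enhancer, which was designed to restrict transgene expression to specific brain cell populations; the record does not say which populations. The synthetic open reading frame encodes the yellow fluorescent protein SYFP2, a P2A self-cleaving peptide, and then human histone H2B carrying an N-terminal 3xFLAG tag joined by a 10-amino-acid linker. A single transcript therefore yields free fluorescent protein that fills the cell, plus a chromatin-bound, epitope-tagged nuclear marker that could be detected with anti-FLAG antibodies. A shortened WPRE3 element boosts transcript stability and expression, and the bovine growth hormone polyadenylation signal ends the message. The plasmid belongs to a collection of enhancer AAVs for genetic access to cortical cell types.
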