Features (pLannotate 1.2.2; 20 found; start..end, strand, type, name):
    122..710     +  rep_origin     ori: high-copy-number ColE1/pMB1/pBR322/pUC origin of replication
    767..794     +  misc_feature   telR: telR; telomeric sequence from coliphage N15
    795..822     +  misc_feature   telL: telL; telomeric sequence from coliphage N15
    840..867     +  repeat_region  AAV2 ITR (fragment): inverted terminal repeat of adeno-associated virus serotype 2 inverted
    896..923     +  repeat_region  AAV2 ITR (fragment): inverted terminal repeat of adeno-associated virus serotype 2 inverted
   1783..2499    +  CDS            SYFP2: SYFP2 is a basic (constitutively fluorescent) yellow fluorescent protein published in 2006, derived from Aequorea victoria. It is reported to be a very rapidly-maturing monomer with moderate acid sensitivity.
   2578..2643    +  CDS            3xFLAG: three tandem FLAG® epitope tags, followed by an enterokinase cleavage site
   2674..3051    +  CDS            H2B: human histone H2B; HIST1H2BJ
   3085..3242    +  misc_feature   WPRE (fragment): woodchuck hepatitis virus posttranscriptional regulatory element
   3248..3328    +  misc_feature   WPRE (fragment): woodchuck hepatitis virus posttranscriptional regulatory element
   3345..3456    +  polyA_signal   bGH poly(A) signal: bovine growth hormone polyadenylation signal
   3574..3714    +  repeat_region  AAV2 ITR: inverted terminal repeat of adeno-associated virus serotype 2 inverted
   3721..3748    +  misc_feature   telR: telR; telomeric sequence from coliphage N15
   3749..3776    +  misc_feature   telL: telL; telomeric sequence from coliphage N15
   3777..3826    -  misc_feature   bom (fragment): basis of mobility region from pBR322
   3845..4300    +  rep_origin     f1 ori (sequence partly withheld): f1 bacteriophage origin of replication; arrow indicates direction of (+) strand synthesis
   4301..4350    -  misc_feature   bom (fragment): basis of mobility region from pBR322
   4452..4487    -  CDS            rop (fragment): Rop protein, which maintains plasmids at low copy number; rop
   4582..4686    +  promoter       AmpR promoter: bla
   4687..5547    +  CDS            AmpR: β-lactamase; bla; confers resistance to ampicillin, carbenicillin, and related antibiotics
>Addgene plasmid #230333 | AiP14522 - pAAV-AiE0358h-minBG-SYFP2-P2A-3XFLAG-10aa-H2B-WPRE3-BGHpA (Alias: CN4522) | addgene full sequence | sequence record 470772 | Addgene NGS Result
ATTTTTAATTTAAAAGGATCTAGGTGAAGATCCTTTTTGATAATCTCATGACCAAAATCCCTTAACGTGA
GTTTTCGTTCCACTGAGCGTCAGACCCCGTAGAAAAGATCAAAGGATCTTCTTGAGATCCTTTTTTTCTG
CGCGTAATCTGCTGCTTGCAAACAAAAAAACCACCGCTACCAGCGGTGGTTTGTTTGCCGGATCAAGAGC
TACCAACTCTTTTTCCGAAGGTAACTGGCTTCAGCAGAGCGCAGATACCAAATACTGTTCTTCTAGTGTA
GCCGTAGTTAGGCCACCACTTCAAGAACTCTGTAGCACCGCCTACATACCTCGCTCTGCTAATCCTGTTA
CCAGTGGCTGCTGCCAGTGGCGATAAGTCGTGTCTTACCGGGTTGGACTCAAGACGATAGTTACCGGATA
AGGCGCAGCGGTCGGGCTGAACGGGGGGTTCGTGCACACAGCCCAGCTTGGAGCGAACGACCTACACCGA
ACTGAGATACCTACAGCGTGAGCTATGAGAAAGCGCCACGCTTCCCGAAGGGAGAAAGGCGGACAGGTAT
CCGGTAAGCGGCAGGGTCGGAACAGGAGAGCGCACGAGGGAGCTTCCAGGGGGAAACGCCTGGTATCTTT
ATAGTCCTGTCGGGTTTCGCCACCTCTGACTTGAGCGTCGATTTTTGTGATGCTCGTCAGGGGGGCGGAG
CCTATGGAAAAACGCCAGCAACGCGGCCTTTTTACGGTTCCTGGCCTTTTGCTGGCCTTTTGCTCATATC
AGCACACAATTGCCCATTATACGCGCGTATAATGGACTATTGTGTGCTGATAACATGTCCTGCAGGCAGC
TGCGCGCTCGCTCGCTCACTGAGGCCGCCCGGGCGTCGGGCGACCTTTGGTCGCCCGGCCTCAGTGAGCG
AGCGAGCGCGCAGAGAGGGAGTGGCCAACTCCATCACTAGGGGTTCCTGCGGCCGCACGCGTGATTAATG
ACACTCTAATGGTACAGAACAGAAAATTCTCTGTCTCTAAGATCATCTAAACCAAAGACATGTACACAAC
TACCTATAATGTAGGCCAGACCACAGAAATGCTAAGTGATGCTTTAAAGTCTTCTGAAAAATAATGCCTT
AACTAAACAAAGTCCCCCTACATCCAGAGTATGAATGATGCTGCTATTACTTATTTCTACTGTCTTCCAT
CTATTTTATAGTGTTCTTTGATCCATTCTTTGCATTCTTCTTGTTTGAAAGTAATATTCTTGATAGTTTA
ATAATGAGACCCCTCCTTTGTTCCTAGATGCCTTGGCGGCTAATCAACAAAAGCCATTGAAAGACTTAAT
CCTCTAAGCTTGGCACCACATCAGTCTGGAAGTAGTTTACATGCAGAGTCCTTTGGAGTAAATACTCATT
AGAGGTTCTGTTGGCTCATTTGGTCACCCACATTTTGCAGTGGGTGGCCTAGTTGGCATCCTCATTATTT
TCTTTTTCCACTCCTGAAAATAATCCAGATGTAGCAACCTGACACTACTTTCTTTGGTACTCCAAATCCA
TTGTTATGAAGGGTCCATTAATTTGTGATGCTAGCTAATATGTCCAAATAAATAAAGGCCTCAGGCCAGT
AATGCTGTAATAAATCTTTTACTAATACACTTTTTTCAGTGCAACCTATTGAATGCAATTCAATGGCTTC
AAGGAGCTCGGGCTGGGCATAAAAGTCAGGGCAGAGCCATCTATTGCTTACATTTGCTTCTGGGATCCAG
ATCTTTCGAAGCTAGCGCTACCGGTCGCCACCATGGTCTCCAAGGGCGAGGAGCTGTTCACCGGGGTGGT
GCCCATCCTGGTCGAGCTGGACGGCGATGTCAACGGCCACAAGTTCAGCGTGTCCGGCGAGGGCGAGGGC
GATGCCACCTACGGCAAGCTGACCCTGAAGCTGATCTGCACCACCGGCAAGCTGCCCGTGCCCTGGCCCA
CCCTCGTGACCACCCTGGGCTACGGCGTGCAGTGCTTCGCCCGCTACCCCGACCACATGAAGCAGCACGA
CTTCTTCAAGTCCGCCATGCCCGAAGGCTACGTCCAGGAGCGCACCATCTTCTTCAAAGACGACGGCAAC
TACAAGACCCGCGCCGAGGTGAAGTTCGAGGGCGACACCCTGGTGAACCGCATCGAGCTGAAGGGCATCG
ACTTCAAGGAGGACGGCAACATCCTGGGGCACAAGCTGGAGTACAACTACAACAGCCACAACGTCTATAT
CACCGCCGACAAGCAGAAGAACGGCATCAAGGCCAACTTCAAGATCCGCCACAACATCGAGGACGGCGGC
GTGCAGCTCGCCGACCACTACCAGCAGAACACCCCCATCGGCGACGGCCCCGTGCTGCTGCCCGACAACC
ACTACCTGAGCTACCAGTCCAAGCTGAGCAAAGACCCCAACGAGAAGCGCGATCACATGGTCCTGCTGGA
GTTCGTGACCGCCGCCGGGATCACTCTCGGCATGGACGAGCTGTACAAGGGCTCTGGTGCTACCAACTTC
TCACTGTTGAAACAGGCAGGGGATGTAGAGGAGAATCCAGGGCCTGGTGCTAGTGGAGACTACAAAGACC
ATGACGGAGATTATAAAGATCATGACATCGATTACAAGGATGACGATGACAAGTCCGGACTCAGATCTGG
AGGCTCCGGAGGCCCAGAGCCAGCGAAGTCTGCTCCCGCCCCGAAAAAGGGCTCCAAGAAGGCGGTGACT
AAGGCGCAGAAGAAAGGCGGCAAGAAGCGCAAGCGCAGCCGCAAGGAGAGCTATTCCATCTATGTGTATA
AGGTTCTGAAGCAGGTCCACCCTGACACCGGCATTTCGTCCAAGGCCATGGGCATCATGAACTCGTTTGT
GAACGACATTTTCGAGCGCATCGCAGGTGAGGCTTCCCGCCTGGCGCATTACAACAAGCGCTCGACCATC
ACCTCCAGGGAGATCCAGACGGCCGTGCGCCTGCTGCTGCCTGGGGAGTTGGCCAAGCACGCCGTGTCCG
AGGGTACTAAGGCCATCACCAAGTACACCAGCGCTAAGTAATGAGGCGCGCCGCGGCCGCGAATTCGATA
TCATAATCAACCTCTGGATTACAAAATTTGTGAAAGATTGACTGGTATTCTTAACTATGTTGCTCCTTTT
ACGCTATGTGGATACGCTGCTTTAATGCCTTTGTATCATGCTATTGCTTCCCGTATGGCTTTCATTTTCT
CCTCCTTGTATAAATCCTGGTTAGTTCTTGCCACGGCGGAACTCATCGCCGCCTGCCTTGCCCGCTGCTG
GACAGGGGCTCGGCTGTTGGGCACTGACAATTCCGTGGCTCGAGAGATCTTCGACTGTGCCTTCTAGTTG
CCAGCCATCTGTTGTTTGCCCCTCCCCCGTGCCTTCCTTGACCCTGGAAGGTGCCACTCCCACTGTCCTT
TCCTAATAAAATGAGGAAATTGCATCGCATTGTCTGAGTAGGTGTCATTCTATTCTGGGGGGTGGGGTGG
GGCAGGACAGCAAGGGGGAGGATTGGGAAGACAATAGCAGGCATGAGATCTCACGTGCGGACCGAGCGGC
CGCAGGAACCCCTAGTGATGGAGTTGGCCACTCCCTCTCTGCGCGCTCGCTCGCTCACTGAGGCCGGGCG
ACCAAAGGTCGCCCGACGCCCGGGCTTTGCCCGGGCGGCCTCAGTGAGCGAGCGAGCGCGCAGCTGCCTG
CAGGGGCGCCTATCAGCACACAATTGCCCATTATACGCGCGTATAATGGACTATTGTGTGCTGATATGAT
GCGGTATTTTCTCCTTACGCATCTGTGCGGTATTTCACACCGCATA
[95 nt withheld, positions 3827-3921]
T
[46 nt withheld, positions 3923-3968]
C
[141 nt withheld, positions 3970-4110]
CCTTTGACGTTGGAGTCCACGTTCTTT
[37 nt withheld, positions 4138-4174]
ACTCTATCTCGGGCTATTCTTTTGATTTATAAGGGATTTTGCCGATTTCGGTCTATTGGTTAAAAAATGA
GCTGATTTAACAAAAATTTAACGCGAATTTTAACAAAATATTAACGTTTACAATTTTATGGTGCACTCTC
AGTACAATCTGCTCTGATGCCGCATAGTTAAGCCAGCCCCGACACCCGCCAACACCCGCTGACGCGCCCT
GACGGGCTTGTCTGCTCCCGGCATCCGCTTACAGACAAGCTGTGACCGTCTCCGGGAGCTGCATGTGTCA
GAGGTTTTCACCGTCATCACCGAAACGCGCGAGACGAAAGGGCCTCGTGATACGCCTATTTTTATAGGTT
AATGTCATGATAATAATGGTTTCTTAGACGTCAGGTGGCACTTTTCGGGGAAATGTGCGCGGAACCCCTA
TTTGTTTATTTTTCTAAATACATTCAAATATGTATCCGCTCATGAGACAATAACCCTGATAAATGCTTCA
ATAATATTGAAAAAGGAAGAGTATGAGTATTCAACATTTCCGTGTCGCCCTTATTCCCTTTTTTGCGGCA
TTTTGCCTTCCTGTTTTTGCTCACCCAGAAACGCTGGTGAAAGTAAAAGATGCTGAAGATCAGTTGGGTG
CACGAGTGGGTTACATCGAACTGGATCTCAACAGCGGTAAGATCCTTGAGAGTTTTCGCCCCGAAGAACG
TTTTCCAATGATGAGCACTTTTAAAGTTCTGCTATGTGGCGCGGTATTATCCCGTATTGACGCCGGGCAA
GAGCAACTCGGTCGCCGCATACACTATTCTCAGAATGACTTGGTTGAGTACTCACCAGTCACAGAAAAGC
ATCTTACGGATGGCATGACAGTAAGAGAATTATGCAGTGCTGCCATAACCATGAGTGATAACACTGCGGC
CAACTTACTTCTGACAACGATCGGAGGACCGAAGGAGCTAACCGCTTTTTTGCACAACATGGGGGATCAT
GTAACTCGCCTTGATCGTTGGGAACCGGAGCTGAATGAAGCCATACCAAACGACGAGCGTGACACCACGA
TGCCTGTAGCAATGGCAACAACGTTGCGCAAACTATTAACTGGCGAACTACTTACTCTAGCTTCCCGGCA
ACAATTAATAGACTGGATGGAGGCGGATAAAGTTGCAGGACCACTTCTGCGCTCGGCCCTTCCGGCTGGC
TGGTTTATTGCTGATAAATCTGGAGCCGGTGAGCGTGGGTCTCGCGGTATCATTGCAGCACTGGGGCCAG
ATGGTAAGCCCTCCCGTATCGTAGTTATCTACACGACGGGGAGTCAGGCAACTATGGATGAACGAAATAG
ACAGATCGCTGAGATAGGTGCCTCACTGATTAAGCATTGGTAACTGTCAGACCAAGTTTACTCATATATA
CTTTAGATTGATTTAAAACTTC
